>Addgene plasmid #12497 | p274 pCMV-CRE-M-AR(T) | addgene partial sequence | sequence record 18942 | CMV-F 5'-CGCAAATGGGCGGTAGGCGTG-3'
AGCTCGTTTAGTGAACCGTCAGATCGCCTGGAGACGCCATCCACGCTGTTTTGACCTCCATAGAAGACAC
CGACTCTAGAGGATCCCCTCGAGCGGCCGCCTAGGCCATGGCGAATTTACTGACGGTACCAATAACTTCG
TATAATGTATACTATACGAAGTTATTCGAATTCCAAAATTTGCCTGCATTACCGGTCGATGCAACGAGTG
ATGAGGTTCGCAAGAACCTGATGGACATGTTCAGGGATCGCCAGGCGTTTTCTGAGCATACCTGGAAAAT
GCTTCTGTCCGTTTGCCGGTCGTGGGCGGCATGGTGCAAGTTGAATAACCGGAAATGGTTTCCCGCAGAA
CCTGAAGATGTTCGCGATTATCTTCTATATCTGCAGGTAAGTATCAAGGTTACAAGACAGGTTTAAGGAG
ACCAATAGAAACTGGGCTTGTCGAGACAGAGAAGACTCTTGCGTTTCTGATAGGCACCTATTGGTCTTAC
TGACATCCACTTTGCCTTTCTCTCCACAGGCGCGCGGTCTGGCAGTAAAAACTATCCAGCAACATTTGGG
CCAGCTAAACATGCTTCATCGTCGGTCCGGGCTGCCACGACCAAGTGACAGCAATGCTGTTTCACTGGTT
ATGCGGCGGATCCGAAAAGAAAACGTTGATGCCGGTGAACGTGCAAAACAGGCTCTAGCGTTCGAACGCA
CTGATTTCGACCAGGTTCGTTCACTCATGGAAAATAGCGATCGCTGCCAGGATATAC
