[The description below was written by a language model from this plasmid's Addgene catalogue record.]
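Description:
p274 pCMV-CRE-M-AR(T) is a mammalian expression plasmid of the Cre/lox class, built on the pCMV-Cre-M (BglII) backbone. It is propagated in E. coli as a high-copy plasmid under ampicillin selection. The record does not include a feature table, so the origin of replication, polyadenylation signal and any mammalian selection marker are not stated. The name of the plasmid and of its backbone point to a CMV promoter driving expression, although no promoter field is listed explicitly.

The insert, recorded as CRE-M AR, joins Cre recombinase to sequence from the human androgen receptor (AR, NR3C4), cloned by restriction digestion between MluI and BglII sites that are both preserved. The associated publication title describes induction of Cre activity using modified androgen receptor ligand-binding domains. This is the familiar strategy in which fusing a steroid receptor ligand-binding domain to Cre keeps the recombinase inactive until a ligand binds, after which it can recombine loxP-flanked targets. This version carries an "early termination mutation", presumably the "(T)" in the name, indicating a truncated AR portion. The exact position of the stop and its effect on ligand responsiveness are not given in the record.

As far as the record supports, the construct is intended for transfection into mammalian cells to obtain androgen-ligand-regulated Cre recombination. Recombination of a lox-dependent reporter then serves as a sensitive readout of ligand–receptor interaction. The truncated form likely serves as one of a series of modified AR domain variants compared for inducibility.
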