Addgene plasmid #12497: p274 pCMV-CRE-M-AR(T)
Depositing lab: Jeffrey Green. Depositing organization: National Cancer Institute (NCI). Publication: Induction of cre recombinase activity using modified androgen receptor ligand binding domains: a sensitive assay for ligand-receptor interactions. Kaczmarczyk SJ, Green JE. Nucleic Acids Res. 2003 Aug 1. 31(15):e86. 10.1093/nar/gng087 PubMed 12888538.
Backbone
  Vector backbone: pCMV-Cre-M (BglII)
  Vector type: Mammalian Expression, Cre/Lox
Growth in bacteria
  Bacterial resistance: Ampicillin, 100 μg/mL
  Growth temperature: 37°C
  Growth strain: DH5alpha
  Copy number: High Copy
Gene/Insert
  Gene/Insert name: CRE-M AR (alt name: androgen receptor)
  Species: H. sapiens (human)
  Mutation: Early termination mutation
  Entrez Gene: AR (a.k.a. AIS, AR8, DHTR, HUMARA, HYSP1, KD, NR3C4, SBMA, SMAX1, TFM)
  Cloning method: Restriction Enzyme; 5′ cloning site MluI (not destroyed); 3′ cloning site BglII (not destroyed)
  Sequencing primers: 5′ na
Terms and licenses: Academic/Nonprofit Terms; Industry Terms: Not Available to Industry
How to cite: p274 pCMV-CRE-M-AR(T) was a gift from Jeffrey Green (Addgene plasmid # 12497 ; http://n2t.net/addgene:12497 ; RRID:Addgene_12497)
